Addgene plasmid #181763: AiP1069-Ai210 (TITL-GC7f-ICF-IRES-tTA2)
Purpose: targeting vector
Depositing lab: Tanya Daigle. Depositing organization: Allen Institute.
Backbone
  Vector backbone: TIGRE3.0 targeting vector
  Vector type: Mammalian Expression
Growth in bacteria
  Bacterial resistance: Kanamycin, 50 μg/mL
  Growth temperature: 30°C
  Growth strain: NEB Stable
  Copy number: Low Copy
Gene/Insert
  Gene/Insert name: GCaMP7f and tTA2
  Species: Synthetic
  Cloning method: Restriction Enzyme; 5′ cloning site unknown (unknown if destroyed)
Terms and licenses: Academic/Nonprofit Terms; Industry Terms: Not Available to Industry
How to cite: AiP1069-Ai210 (TITL-GC7f-ICF-IRES-tTA2) was a gift from Tanya Daigle (Addgene plasmid # 181763 ; http://n2t.net/addgene:181763 ; RRID:Addgene_181763)
