[The description below was written by a language model from this plasmid's Addgene catalogue record.]
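Description:
AiP1069-Ai210 (TITL-GC7f-ICF-IRES-tTA2) is a targeting vector built on the TIGRE3.0 targeting backbone and catalogued as a mammalian expression construct. It is maintained in bacteria as a low-copy plasmid under kanamycin selection. The record does not list the origin of replication, any mammalian selection marker, homology arms or recombinase-mediated exchange sites, and no feature table is available to confirm the detailed architecture.

The recorded payload is synthetic and consists of two components: GCaMP7f, a fast genetically encoded calcium indicator based on GFP and calmodulin, and tTA2, a tetracycline-controlled transactivator. Going by the naming conventions used for TIGRE reporter lines, the construct name suggests two units. "TITL" would denote a TIGRE-locus cassette in which a TRE (tetracycline-responsive) promoter drives the reporter behind a lox-stop-lox element, here GCaMP7f. "ICF-IRES-tTA2" would denote a second cassette with a constitutive promoter and a recombinase-gated stop controlling an IRES-linked tTA2. This reading is an interpretation of the name, not something stated in the catalogue fields. In such designs, recombinase activity switches on tTA2 from the same locus, and tTA2 then amplifies TRE-driven indicator expression, giving strong, cell-type-restricted and doxycycline-suppressible signal without a separate tTA driver line.

The stated purpose is simply "targeting vector". Together with the Ai210 designation, this is consistent with inserting the cassette into the TIGRE genomic locus to generate a transgenic reporter line for calcium imaging of neural activity, although the record does not state the target species or cell type.
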