>Addgene plasmid #181763 | AiP1069-Ai210 (TITL-GC7f-ICF-IRES-tTA2) | addgene full sequence | sequence record 356653 | Addgene NGS Result
AACGTTTTGGCGGTTTAAACATTAAGCACGTGTTGACAATTAATCATCGGCATAGTATATCGGCATAGTA
TAATACGACAAGGTGAGGAACTAAACCATGGGATCGGCCATTGAACAAGATGGATTGCACGCAGGTTCTC
CGGCCGCTTGGGTGGAGAGGCTATTCGGCTATGACTGGGCACAACAGACGATCGGCTGCTCTGATGCCGC
CGTGTTCCGGCTGTCAGCGCAGGGGCGCCCGGTTCTTTTTGTCAAGACCGACCTGTCCGGTGCCCTGAAT
GAACTGCAGGACGAGGCAGCGCGGCTATCGTGGCTGGCCACGACGGGCGTTCCTTGCGCAGCTGTGCTCG
ACGTTGTCACTGAAGCGGGAAGGGACTGGCTGCTATTGGGCGAAGTGCCGGGGCAGGATCTCCTGTCATC
TCACCTTGCTCCTGCCGAGAAAGTATCCATCATGGCTGATGCAATGCGGCGGCTGCATACGCTTGATCCG
GCTACCTGCCCATTCGACCACCAAGCGAAACATCGCATCGAGCGAGCACGTACTCGGATGGAAGCCGGTC
TTGTCGATCAGGATGATCTGGACGAAGAGCATCAGGGGCTCGCGCCAGCCGAACTGTTCGCCAGGCTCAA
GGCGCGCATGCCCGACGGCGAGGATCTCGTCGTGACCCATGGCGATGCCTGCTTGCCGAATATCATGGTG
GAAAATGGCCGCTTTTCTGGATTCATCGACTGTGGCCGGCTGGGTGTGGCGGACCGCTATCAGGACATAG
CGTTGGCTACCCGTGATATTGCTGAAGAGCTTGGCGGCGAATGGGCTGACCGCTTCCTCGTGCTTTACGG
TATCGCCGCTCCCGATTCGCAGCGCATCGCCTTCTATCGCCTTCTTGACGAGTTCTTCTGAAGTGTTAAC
TGGGTAACGCCAGGGTTTTCCCAGTCACGACGTTGTAAAACGACGGCCAGTGAATTCGAGCTCGGTACCG
AAAAACCGCTCAGCGGCGCCCGCACCCAAACGAAAACACCCCCGGCCCAAGCGGACCGGGGGTGTCGCGT
GAAATGGATCAGTGAGCGTGGCCGTGGTGGTGGCCGTGGCCGTGCTCGTCCTCGTCGGCCGGCTTGTCGA
CGACGGCGGTCTCCGTCGTCAGGATCATCCGGGCCACCGAGGCGGCGTTGAGAACAGCCGAGCGGGTCAC
CTTGGCCGGATCGACGACGCCGGCGGAGACCAGATCACCGAACTCCAGCGTGGCGGCGTTGAAGCCCTGC
CCCTTGGGAAGTTCGGAGATTTCGGCCGGCCAATCGATTTTACCGGGGTGGTGCCCATCCTGGTCGAGCT
GGACGGCGACGTAAACGGCCACAAGTTCAGCGTGTCCGGCGAGGGCGAGGGCGATGCCACCTACGGCAAG
CTGACCCTGAAGTTCATCTGCACCACCGGCAAGCTGCCCGTGCCCTGGCCCACCCTCGTGACCACCCTGA
CCTACGGCGTGCAGTGCTTCAGCCGCTACCCCGACCACATGAAGCAGCACGACTTCTTCAAGTCCGCCAT
GCCCGAAGGCTACGTCCAGGAGCGCACCATCTTCTTCAAGGACGACGGCAACTACAAGACCCGCGCCGAG
GTGAAGTTCGAGGGCGACACCCTGGTGAACCGCATCGAGCTGAAGGGCATCGACTTCAAGGAGGACGGCA
ACATCCTGGGGCACAAGCTGGAGTACAACTACAACAGCCACAACGTCTATATCATGGCCGACAAGCAGAA
GAACGGCATCAAGGTGAACTTCAAGATCCGCCACAACATCGAGGACGGTTAATTAAGAATTCGAGCTCGC
TAGAGCCCCATCCTCACTGACTCCGTCCTGGAGTTGGATGAGAGATAATGGCCTTACGTTGTGCCAGGGG
AGGGTCGGGCTGGATTTAGCAAGATTTACCTTCTCCAAAGAGCGGTGCTGCAGTGGCACAGCTGCCCACG
GAGGTGGGGGGGTCACCGTCCCTGGAGGTGATGAAGAACTGTGGGGATGTGGCACTGAGGGACATGGCCA
GTGGGCACGGTGGGTGGGTTGGGGTTGGTCTTGGGGATCTTGGAGGGCTTTTCCAGCCTTCATGATTTGA
CGATTGTATGAACATCTACATGGCAATTCTCCAGCTGCCTGTCCCAGTCCTACTGACCCAGCTGTATCTC
TCCAGGCAAGCTCTTCCACCCCTTCTGCTTGCATCCAGACACCATCAAACATGCAGGCTCAGACACAGGG
ACCAGCAGTGTCTGTGGCCTTTTTGTGCTCCTCTCCATGCTGGGTTTTAACTTGCTCTTTGTCCTTCTAT
CCTATCTTCTTATCCTTAAGGCTGTTCTGAACGCTGTGACTTGGAGAGTGTCCCAGAGCCCTCAACACCT
GCATGTCCCACGTCCATGCTGTCCTGCACTTCCTTATCCCCAAGATCTGCCTCTCCGTGATGCACTGAAT
TGGCAAACATGTGTCACCCCAGACCAACAATGTCACAGCAAACTCCCCCTTGATAGGACAAGGGGGAATG
GCTTTACACTGAGACAGGGGAGGTTTGGGTTGGATATGAGGAGGCAGTTTTTCCCCCAGAGGGTGGTGAC
GCACTGAACAGGTTGCCCAAGGAGGCTGTGGATGCCCCATCCCTGCAGGCATTCAAGGCCAGGCTGGATG
TGGCTCTGGGCAGCCTGGGCTGCTGGTTGATGACCCTGCACATAGCAGGGGGTTGGATCTGGATGAGCAC
TGTGCTCCTTTGCAACCCAGGCCGTTCTATGATTCTGTCATTCTAAATCTCTCTTTCAGCCTAAAGCTTT
TTCCCCGTATCCCCCCAGGTGTCTGCAGGCTCAAAGAGCAGCGAGAAGCGTTCAGAGGAAAGCGATCCCG
TGCCACCTTCCCCGTGCCCGGGCTGTCCCCGCACGCTGCCGGCTCGGGGATGCGGGGGGAGCGCCGGACC
GGAGCGGAGCCCCGGGCGGCTCGCTGCTGCCCCCTAGCGGGGGAGGGACGTAATTACATCCCTGGGGGCT
TTGGGGGGGGGCTGTCCCTCTAGCGAGCTCGGTACCCAGAGCCCCATCCTCACTGACTCCGTCCTGGAGT
TGGATGAGAGATAATGGCCTTACGTTGTGCCAGGGGAGGGTCGGGCTGGATTTAGCAAGATTTACCTTCT
CCAAAGAGCGGTGCTGCAGTGGCACAGCTGCCCACGGAGGTGGGGGGGTCACCGTCCCTGGAGGTGATGA
AGAACTGTGGGGATGTGGCACTGAGGGACATGGCCAGTGGGCACGGTGGGTGGGTTGGGGTTGGTCTTGG
GGATCTTGGAGGGCTTTTCCAGCCTTCATGATTTGACGATTGTATGAACATCTACATGGCAATTCTCCAG
CTGCCTGTCCCAGTCCTACTGACCCAGCTGTATCTCTCCAGGCAAGCTCTTCCACCCCTTCTGCTTGCAT
CCAGACACCATCAAACATGCAGGCTCAGACACAGGGACCAGCAGTGTCTGTGGCCTTTTTGTGCTCCTCT
CCATGCTGGGTTTTAACTTGCTCTTTGTCCTTCTATCCTATCTTCTTATCCTTAAGGCTGTTCTGAACGC
TGTGACTTGGAGAGTGTCCCAGAGCCCTCAACACCTGCATGTCCCACGTCCATGCTGTCCTGCACTTCCT
TATCCCCAAGATCTGCCTCTCCGTGATGCACTGAATTGGCAAACATGTGTCACCCCAGACCAACAATGTC
ACAGCAAACTCCCCCTTGATAGGACAAGGGGGAATGGCTTTACACTGAGACAGGGGAGGTTTGGGTTGGA
TATGAGGAGGCAGTTTTTCCCCCAGAGGGTGGTGACGCACTGAACAGGTTGCCCAAGGAGGCTGTGGATG
CCCCATCCCTGCAGGCATTCAAGGCCAGGCTGGATGTGGCTCTGGGCAGCCTGGGCTGCTGGTTGATGAC
CCTGCACATAGCAGGGGGTTGGATCTGGATGAGCACTGTGCTCCTTTGCAACCCAGGCCGTTCTATGATT
CTGTCATTCTAAATCTCTCTTTCAGCCTAAAGCTTTTTCCCCGTATCCCCCCAGGTGTCTGCAGGCTCAA
AGAGCAGCGAGAAGCGTTCAGAGGAAAGCGATCCCGTGCCACCTTCCCCGTGCCCGGGCTGTCCCCGCAC
GCTGCCGGCTCGGGGATGCGGGGGGAGCGCCGGACCGGAGCGGAGCCCCGGGCGGCTCGCTGCTGCCCCC
TAGCGGGGGAGGGACGTAATTACATCCCTGGGGGCTTTGGGGGGGGGCTGTCCCTCTAGGGGTACCCGGG
GATCCACCGGTATCGATTACCTATCACAAATTCGAGTTTACTCCCTATCAGTGATAGAGAACGTATGTCG
AGTTTACTCCCTATCAGTGATAGAGAACGATGTCGAGTTTACTCCCTATCAGTGATAGAGAACGTATGTC
GAGTTTACTCCCTATCAGTGATAGAGAACGTATGTCGAGTTTACTCCCTATCAGTGATAGAGAACGTATG
TCGAGTTTATCCCTATCAGTGATAGAGAACGTATGTCGAGTTTACTCCCTATCAGTGATAGAGAACGTAT
GTCGAGGTAGGCGTGTACGGTGGGAGGCCTATATAAGCAGAGCTCGTTTAGTGAACCGTCAGATCGCCTA
TTTAAATATAACTTCGTATAGCATACATTATACGAAGTTATTCGCGATGAATAAATGAAAGCTTGCAGAT
CCCCTCAGCACCATGGCTAGCGGCAGCCTCGGAGTTTGAATAGATAGAATAAAATATCTTTATTTTCATT
CCATCTGTGTGTTGGTTTTTTGTGTGAGATCTACGGGTGGCATCCCTGTGACCCCTCCCCAGTGCCTCTC
CTGGCCCTGGAAGTTGCCACTCCAGTGCCCACCAGCCTTGTCCTAATAAAATTAAGTTGCATCATTTTGT
CTGACTAGGTGTCCTTCTATAATATTATGGGGTGGAGGGGGGTGGTATGGAGCAAGGGGCAAGTTGGGAA
GACAACCTGTAGGGCCTGCGGGGTCTATTGGGAACCAAGCTGGAGTGCAGTGGCACAATCTTGGCTCACT
GCAATCTCCGCCTCCTGGGTTCAAGCGATTCTCCTGCCTCAGGCTCCCGAGTTGTTGGGATTCCAGGCAT
GCATGACCAGGCTCAGCTAATTTTTGTTTTTTTGGTAGAGACGGGGTTTCACCATATTGGCCAGGCTGGT
CTCCAACTCCTAATCTCAGGTGATCTACCCACCTTGGCCTCCCAAATTGCTGGGATTACAGGCGTGAACC
ACTGCTCCCTTCCCTGTCCTTCTGCCTCAGCGCTGTAAGTCTGCAGAAATTGATGATCTATTAAACAATA
AAGATGTCCACTAAAATGGAAGTTTTTCCTGTCATACTTTGTTAAGAAGGGTGAGAACAGAGTACCTACA
TTTTGAATGGAAGGATTGGAGCTACGGGGGTGGGGGTGGGGTGGGATTAGATAAATGCCTGCTCTTTACT
GAAGGCTCTTTACTATTGCTTTATGATAATGTTTCATAGTTGGATATCATAATTTAAACAAGCAAAACCA
AATTAAGGGCCAGCTCATTCCTCCCACTCATGATCTATAGATCTATAGATCTCTCGTGGGATCATTGTTT
TTCTCTTGATTCCCACTTTGTGGTTCTAAGTACTGTGGTTTCCAAATGTGTCAGTTTCATAGCCTGAAGA
ACGAGATCAGCAGCCTCTGTTCCACATACACTTCATTCTCAGTATTGTTTTGCCAAGTTCTAATTCCATC
AGAAAGCTTTTACTTAACTGAATAGCTAACATAACTTCGTATAGCATACATTATACGAAGTTATCACGCG
TGCCGCCACCATGGGTTCTCATCATCATCATCATCATGGTATGGCTAGCATGACTGGTGGACAGCAAATG
GGTCGGGATCTGTACGACGATGACGATAAGGATCTCGCCACCATGGTCGACTCATCACGTCGTAAGTGGA
ATAAGACAGGTCACGCAGTCAGAGCTATAGGTCGGCTGAGCTCACTCGAGAACGTCTATATCAAGGCCGA
CAAGCAGAAGAACGGCATCAAGGCGAACTTCAAGATCCGCCACAACATCGAGGACGGCGGCGTGCAGCTC
GCCTACCACTACCAGCAGAACACCCCCATCGGCGACGGCCCCGTGCTGCTGCCCGACAACCACTACCTGA
GCGTGCAGTCCAAACTTTCGAAAGACCCCAACGAGAAGCGCGATCACATGGTCCTGCTGGAGTTCGTGAC
CGCCGCCGGGATCACTCTCGGCATGGACGAGCTGTACAAGGGCGGTACCGGAGGGAGCATGGTGAGCAAG
GGCGAGGAGCTGTTCACCGGGGTGGTGCCCATCCTGGTCGAGCTGGACGGCGACGTAAACGGCCACAAGT
TCAGCGTGTCCGGCGAGGGTGAGGGCGATGCCACCTACGGCAAGCTGACCCTGAAGTTCATCTGCACCAC
CGGCAAGCTGCCCGTGCCCTGGCCCACCCTCGTGACCACCCTGACCTACGGCGTGCAGTGCTTCAGCCGC
TACCCCGACCACATGAAGCAGCACGACTTCTTCAAGTCCGCCATGCCCGAAGGCTACATCCAGGAGCGCA
CCATCTTCTTCAAGGACGACGGCAACTACAAGACCCGCGCCGAGGTGAAGTTCGAGGGCGACACCCTGGT
GAACCGCATCGAGCTTAAGGGCATCGACTTCAAGGAGGACGGCAACATCCTGGGGCACAAGCTGGAGTAC
AACCTGCCGGACCAACTGACTGAAGAGCAGATCGCAGAATTTAAAGAGCTGTTCTCCCTATTTGACAAGG
ACGGGGATGGGACAATAACAACCAAGGAGCTGGGGACGGTGATGCGGTCTCTGGGGCAGAACCCCACAGA
AGCAGAGCTGCAGGACATGATCAATGAAGTAGATGCCGACGGTGACGGCACAATCGACTTCCCTGAGTTC
CTGACAATGATGGCAAGAAAAATGAAATACACAGACAGTGAAGAAGAAATTAGAGAAGCGTTCCGTGTGT
TTGATAAGGATGGCAATGGCTACATCAGTGCAGCAGAGCTTCGCCACGTGATGACAAACCTTGGAGAGAA
GTTAACAGATGAAGAGGTTGATGAAATGATCAGGGAAGCAGACATCGATGGGGATGGTCAGGTAAACTAC
GAAGAGTTTGTACAAATGATGACAGCGAAGTGAACGCGTTACGTAAAGCTTGTCGATAATCAACCTCTGG
ATTACAAAATTTGTGAAAGATTGACTGGTATTCTTAACTATGTTGCTCCTTTTACGCTATGTGGATACGC
TGCTTTAATGCCTTTGTATCATGCTATTGCTTCCCGTATGGCTTTCATTTTCTCCTCCTTGTATAAATCC
TGGTTGCTGTCTCTTTATGAGGAGTTGTGGCCCGTTGTCAGGCAACGTGGCGTGGTGTGCACTGTGTTTG
CTGACGCAACCCCCACTGGTTGGGGCATTGCCACCACCTGTCAGCTCCTTTCCGGGACTTTCGCTTTCCC
CCTCCCTATTGCCACGGCGGAACTCATCGCCGCCTGCCTTGCCCGCTGCTGGACAGGGGCTCGGCTGTTG
GGCACTGACAATTCCGTGGTGTTGTCGGGGAAATCATCGTCCTTTCCTTGGCTGCTCGCCTATGTTGCCA
CCTGGATTCTGCGCGGGACGTCCTTCTGCTACGTCCCTTCGGCCCTCAATCCAGCGGACCTTCCTTCCCG
CGGCCTGCTGCCGGCTCTGCGGCCTCTTCCGCGTCTTCGCCTTCGCCCTCAGACGAGTCGGATCTCCCTT
TGGGCCGCCTCCCCGCATCGACACCGAGCGCTGCTCGAGGCCTCGACTGTGCCTTCTAGTTGCCAGCCAT
CTGTTGTTTGCCCCTCCCCCGTGCCTTCCTTGACCCTGGAAGGTGCCACTCCCACTGTCCTTTCCTAATA
AAATGAGGAAATTGCATCGCATTGTCTGAGTAGGTGTCATTCTATTCTGGGGGGTGGGGTGGGGCAGGAC
AGCAAGGGGGAGGATTGGGAAGACAATAGCAGGCATGCTGGGGACACGTGGGATCCTCTAGAGCCCCATC
CTCACTGACTCCGTCCTGGAGTTGGATGAGAGATAATGGCCTTACGTTGTGCCAGGGGAGGGTCGGGCTG
GATTTAGCAAGATTTACCTTCTCCAAAGAGCGGTGCTGCAGTGGCACAGCTGCCCACGGAGGTGGGGGGG
TCACCGTCCCTGGAGGTGATGAAGAACTGTGGGGATGTGGCACTGAGGGACATGGCCAGTGGGCACGGTG
GGTGGGTTGGGGTTGGTCTTGGGGATCTTGGAGGGCTTTTCCAGCCTTCATGATTTGACGATTGTATGAA
CATCTACATGGCAATTCTCCAGCTGCCTGTCCCAGTCCTACTGACCCAGCTGTATCTCTCCAGGCAAGCT
CTTCCACCCCTTCTGCTTGCATCCAGACACCATCAAACATGCAGGCTCAGACACAGGGACCAGCAGTGTC
TGTGGCCTTTTTGTGCTCCTCTCCATGCTGGGTTTTAACTTGCTCTTTGTCCTTCTATCCTATCTTCTTA
TCCTTAAGGCTGTTCTGAACGCTGTGACTTGGAGAGTGTCCCAGAGCCCTCAACACCTGCATGTCCCACG
TCCATGCTGTCCTGCACTTCCTTATCCCCAAGATCTGCCTCTCCGTGATGCACTGAATTGGCAAACATGT
GTCACCCCAGACCAACAATGTCACAGCAAACTCCCCCTTGATAGGACAAGGGGGAATGGCTTTACACTGA
GACAGGGGAGGTTTGGGTTGGATATGAGGAGGCAGTTTTTCCCCCAGAGGGTGGTGACGCACTGAACAGG
TTGCCCAAGGAGGCTGTGGATGCCCCATCCCTGCAGGCATTCAAGGCCAGGCTGGATGTGGCTCTGGGCA
GCCTGGGCTGCTGGTTGATGACCCTGCACATAGCAGGGGGTTGGATCTGGATGAGCACTGTGCTCCTTTG
CAACCCAGGCCGTTCTATGATTCTGTCATTCTAAATCTCTCTTTCAGCCTAAAGCTTTTTCCCCGTATCC
CCCCAGGTGTCTGCAGGCTCAAAGAGCAGCGAGAAGCGTTCAGAGGAAAGCGATCCCGTGCCACCTTCCC
CGTGCCCGGGCTGTCCCCGCACGCTGCCGGCTCGGGGATGCGGGGGGAGCGCCGGACCGGAGCGGAGCCC
CGGGCGGCTCGCTGCTGCCCCCTAGCGGGGGAGGGACGTAATTACATCCCTGGGGGCTTTGGGGGGGGGC
TGTCCCTCTAGAGCCCCATCCTCACTGACTCCGTCCTGGAGTTGGATGAGAGATAATGGCCTTACGTTGT
GCCAGGGGAGGGTCGGGCTGGATTTAGCAAGATTTACCTTCTCCAAAGAGCGGTGCTGCAGTGGCACAGC
TGCCCACGGAGGTGGGGGGGTCACCGTCCCTGGAGGTGATGAAGAACTGTGGGGATGTGGCACTGAGGGA
CATGGCCAGTGGGCACGGTGGGTGGGTTGGGGTTGGTCTTGGGGATCTTGGAGGGCTTTTCCAGCCTTCA
TGATTTGACGATTGTATGAACATCTACATGGCAATTCTCCAGCTGCCTGTCCCAGTCCTACTGACCCAGC
TGTATCTCTCCAGGCAAGCTCTTCCACCCCTTCTGCTTGCATCCAGACACCATCAAACATGCAGGCTCAG
ACACAGGGACCAGCAGTGTCTGTGGCCTTTTTGTGCTCCTCTCCATGCTGGGTTTTAACTTGCTCTTTGT
CCTTCTATCCTATCTTCTTATCCTTAAGGCTGTTCTGAACGCTGTGACTTGGAGAGTGTCCCAGAGCCCT
CAACACCTGCATGTCCCACGTCCATGCTGTCCTGCACTTCCTTATCCCCAAGATCTGCCTCTCCGTGATG
CACTGAATTGGCAAACATGTGTCACCCCAGACCAACAATGTCACAGCAAACTCCCCCTTGATAGGACAAG
GGGGAATGGCTTTACACTGAGACAGGGGAGGTTTGGGTTGGATATGAGGAGGCAGTTTTTCCCCCAGAGG
GTGGTGACGCACTGAACAGGTTGCCCAAGGAGGCTGTGGATGCCCCATCCCTGCAGGCATTCAAGGCCAG
GCTGGATGTGGCTCTGGGCAGCCTGGGCTGCTGGTTGATGACCCTGCACATAGCAGGGGGTTGGATCTGG
ATGAGCACTGTGCTCCTTTGCAACCCAGGCCGTTCTATGATTCTGTCATTCTAAATCTCTCTTTCAGCCT
AAAGCTTTTTCCCCGTATCCCCCCAGGTGTCTGCAGGCTCAAAGAGCAGCGAGAAGCGTTCAGAGGAAAG
CGATCCCGTGCCACCTTCCCCGTGCCCGGGCTGTCCCCGCACGCTGCCGGCTCGGGGATGCGGGGGGAGC
GCCGGACCGGAGCGGAGCCCCGGGCGGCTCGCTGCTGCCCCCTAGCGGGGGAGGGACGTAATTACATCCC
TGGGGGCTTTGGGGGGGGGCTGTCCCTCTAGAGTCGACGGCGCGCCCTGCAGGAATCTAGTTATTAATAG
TAATCAATTACGGGGTCATTAGTTCATAGCCCATATATGGAGTTCCGCGTTACATAACTTACGGTAAATG
GCCCGCCTGGCTGACCGCCCAACGACCCCCGCCCATTGACGTCAATAATGACGTATGTTCCCATAGTAAC
GCCAATAGGGACTTTCCATTGACGTCAATGGGTGGAGTATTTACGGTAAACTGCCCACTTGGCAGTACAT
CAAGTGTATCATATGCCAAGTACGCCCCCTATTGACGTCAATGACGGTAAATGGCCCGCCTGGCATTATG
CCCAGTACATGACCTTATGGGACTTTCCTACTTGGCAGTACATCTACGTATTAGTCATCGCTATTACCAT
GGTCGAGGTGAGCCCCACGTTCTGCTTCACTCTCCCCATCTCCCCCCCCTCCCCACCCCCAATTTTGTAT
TTATTTATTTTTTAATTATTTTGTGCAGCGATGGGGGCGGGGGGGGGGGGGGGGCGCGCGCCAGGSGGGG
CGGGGSGGGGSGRGGGGSGGGGSGGGGCGAGGCGGAGAGGTGCGGCGGCAGCCAATCAGAGCGGCGCGCT
CCGAAAGTTTCCTTTTATGGCGAGGCGGCGGCGGCGGCGGCCCTATAAAAAGCGAAGCGCGCGGCGGGCG
GGAGTCGCTGCGCGCTGCCTTCGCCCCGTGCCCCGCTCCGCCGCCGCCTCGCGCCGCCCGCCCCGGCTCT
GACTGACCGCGTTACTCCCACAGGTGAGCGGGCGGGACGGCCCTTCTCCTCCGGGCTGTAATTAGCGCTT
GGTTTAATGACGGCTTGTTTCTTTTCTGTGGCTGCGTGAAAGCCTTGAGGGGCTCCGGGAGGGCCCTTTG
TGCGGGGGGAGCGGCTCGGGGGGTGCGTGCGTGTGTGTGTGCGTGGGGAGCGCCGCGTGCGGCTCCGCGC
TGCCCGGCGGCTGTGAGCGCTGCGGGCGCGGCGCGGGGCTTTGTGCGCTCCGCAGTGTGCGCGAGGGGAG
CGCGGCCGGGGGCGGTGCCCCGCGGTGCGGGGGGGGCTGCGAGGGGAACAAAGGCTGCGTGCGGGGTGTG
TGCGTGGGGGGGTGAGCAGGGGGTGTGGGCGCGTCGGTCGGGCTGCAACCCCCCCTGCACCCCCCTCCCC
GAGTTGCTGAGCACGGCCCGGCTTCGGGTGCGGGGCTCCGTACGGGGCGTGGCGCGGGGCTCGCCGTGCC
GGGCGGGGGGTGGCGGCAGGTGGGGGTGCCGGGCGGGGCGGGGCCGCCTCGGGCCGGGGAGGGCTCGGGG
GAGGGGCGCGGCGGCCCCCGGAGCGCCGGCGGCTGTCGAGGCGCGGCGAGCCGCAGCCATTGCCTTTTAT
GGTAATCGTGCGAGAGGGCGCAGGGACTTCCTTTGTCCCAAATCTGTGCGGAGCCGAAATCTGGGAGGCG
CCGCCGCACCCCCTCTAGCGGGCGCGGGGCGAAGCGGTGCGGCGCCGGCAGGAAGGAAATGGGCGGGGAG
GGCCTTCGTGCGTCGCCGCGCCGCCGTCCCCTTCTCCCTCTCCAGCCTCGGGGCTGTCCGCGGGGGGACG
GCTGCCTTCGGGGGGGACGGGGCAGGGCGGGGTTCGGCTTCTGGCGTGTGACCGGCGGCTCTAGAGCCTC
TGCTAACCATGTTCATGCCTTCTTCTTTTTCCTACAGCTCCTGGGCAACGTGCTGGTTATTGTGCTGTCT
CATCATTTTGGCAAAGAATTGATTTGATACCGCGGGCCCCGCGTGGACGGTACCGAAGTTCCTATTCTCT
AGAAAGTATAGGAACTTCCCTCAGCACCATGGCTAGCGGCAGCCTCGGAGTTTGAATAGATAGAATAAAA
TATCTTTATTTTCATTCCATCTGTGTGTTGGTTTTTTGTGTGAGATCTACGGGTGGCATCCCTGTGACCC
CTCCCCAGTGCCTCTCCTGGCCCTGGAAGTTGCCACTCCAGTGCCCACCAGCCTTGTCCTAATAAAATTA
AGTTGCATCATTTTGTCTGACTAGGTGTCCTTCTATAATATTATGGGGTGGAGGGGGGTGGTATGGAGCA
AGGGGCAAGTTGGGAAGACAACCTGTAGGGCCTGCGGGGTCTATTGGGAACCAAGCTGGAGTGCAGTGGC
ACAATCTTGGCTCACTGCAATCTCCGCCTCCTGGGTTCAAGCGATTCTCCTGCCTCAGGCTCCCGAGTTG
TTGGGATTCCAGGCATGCATGACCAGGCTCAGCTAATTTTTGTTTTTTTGGTAGAGACGGGGTTTCACCA
TATTGGCCAGGCTGGTCTCCAACTCCTAATCTCAGGTGATCTACCCACCTTGGCCTCCCAAATTGCTGGG
ATTACAGGCGTGAACCACTGCTCCCTTCCCTGTCCTTCTGCCTCAGCTAATTGAGTAGGGGGGAGGCTAA
CTGAAACACGGAAGGAGACAATACCGGAAGGAACCCGCGCTATGACGGCAATAAAAAGACAGAATAAAAC
GCACGGGTGTTGGGTCGTTTGTTCATAAACGCGGGGTTCGGTCCCAGGGCTGGCACTCTGTCGATACCCC
ACCGAGACCCCATTGGGGCCAATACGCCCGCGTTTCTTCCTTTTCCCCACCCCACCCCCCAAGTTCGGGT
GAAGGCCCAGGGCTCGCAGCCAACGTCGGGGCGGCAGGCCGTGGAAGTTCCTATTCTCTAGAAAGTATAG
GAACTTCACGCGCGCGTCCATTAATTCCGCCCCTCTCCCTCCCCCCCCCCTAACGTTACTGGCCGAAGCC
GCTTGGAATAAGGCCGGTGTGCGTTTGTCTATATGTTATTTTCCACCATATTGCCGTCTTTTGGCAATGT
GAGGGCCCGGAAACCTGGCCCTGTCTTCTTGACGAGCATTCCTAGGGGTCTTTCCCCTCTCGCCAAAGGA
ATGCAAGGTCTGTTGAATGTCGTGAAGGAAGCAGTTCCTCTGGAAGCTTCTTGAAGACAAACAACGTCTG
TAGCGACCCTTTGCAGGCAGCGGAACCCCCCACCTGGCGACAGGTGCCTCTGCGGCCAAAAGCCACGTGT
ATAAGATACACCTGCAAAGGCGGCACAACCCCAGTGCCACGTTGTGAGTTGGATAGTTGTGGAAAGAGTC
AAATGGCTCTCCTCAAGCGTATTCAACAAGGGGCTGAAGGATGCCCAGAAGGTACCCCATTGTATGGGAT
CTGATCTGGGGCCTCGGTACACATGCTTTACATGTGTTTAGTCGAGGTTAAAAAAACGTCTAGGCCCCCC
GAACCACGGGGACGTGGTTTTCCTTTGAAAAACACGATGATAATAATTCACCATGTCTAGACTGGACAAG
AGCAAAGTCATAAACTCTGCTCTGGAATTACTCAATGAAGTCGGTATCGAAGGCCTGACGACAAGGAAAC
TCGCTCAAAAGCTGGGAGTTGAGCAGCCTACCCTGTACTGGCACGTGAAGAACAAGCGGGCCCTGCTCGA
TGCCCTGGCAATCGAGATGCTGGACAGGCATCATACCCACTTCTGCCCCCTGGAAGGCGAGTCATGGCAA
GACTTTCTGCGGAACAACGCCAAGTCATTCCGCTGTGCTCTCCTCTCACATCGCGACGGGGCTAAAGTGC
ATCTCGGCACCCGCCCAACAGAGAAACAGTACGAAACCCTGGAAAATCAGCTCGCGTTCCTGTGTCAGCA
AGGCTTCTCCCTGGAGAACGCACTGTACGCTCTGTCCGCCGTGGGCCACTTTACACTGGGCTGCGTATTG
GAGGATCAGGAGCATCAAGTAGCAAAAGAGGAAAGAGAGACACCTACCACCGATTCTATGCCCCCACTTC
TGAGACAAGCAATTGAGCTGTTCGACCATCAGGGAGCCGAACCTGCCTTCCTTTTCGGCCTGGAACTAAT
CATATGTGGCCTGGAGAAACAGCTAAAGTGCGAAAGCGGCGGGCCGGCCGACGCCCTTGACGATTTTGAC
TTAGACATGCTCCCAGCCGATGCCCTTGACGACTTTGACCTTGATATGCTGCCTGCTGACGCTCTTGACG
ATTTTGACCTTGACATGCTCCCCGGGTAACTAAACCAGGTAAATGGCGCGTTACGTAAAGCTTGTCGATA
ATCAACCTCTGGATTACAAAATTTGTGAAAGATTGACTGGTATTCTTAACTATGTTGCTCCTTTTACGCT
ATGTGGATACGCTGCTTTAATGCCTTTGTATCATGCTATTGCTTCCCGTATGGCTTTCATTTTCTCCTCC
TTGTATAAATCCTGGTTGCTGTCTCTTTATGAGGAGTTGTGGCCCGTTGTCAGGCAACGTGGCGTGGTGT
GCACTGTGTTTGCTGACGCAACCCCCACTGGTTGGGGCATTGCCACCACCTGTCAACTCCTTTCCGGGAC
TTTCGCTTTCCCCCTCCCTATTGCCACGGCGGAACTCATCGCCGCCTGCCTTGCCCGCTGCTGGACAGGG
GCTCGGCTGTTGGGCACTGACAATTCCGTGGTGTTGTCGGGGAAATCATCGTCCTTTCCTTGGCTGCTCG
CCTATGTTGCCACCTGGATTCTGCGCGGGACGTCCTTCTGCTACGTCCCTTCGGCCCTCAATCCAGCGGA
CCTTCCTTCCCGCGGCCTGCTGCCGGCTCTGCGGCCTCTTCCGCGTCTTCGCCTTCGCCCTCAGACGAGT
CGGATCTCCCTTTGGGCCGCCTCCCCGCATCGACACCGAGCGCTGCTCGAGGCCTCGACTGTGCCTTCTA
GTTGCCAGCCATCTGTTGTTTGCCCCTCCCCCGTGCCTTCCTTGACCCTGGAAGGTGCCACTCCCACTGT
CCTTTCCTAATAAAATGAGGAAATTGCATCGCATTGTCTGAGTAGGTGTCATTCTATTCTGGGGGGTGGG
GTGGGGCAGGACAGCAAGGGGGAGGATTGGGAAGACAATAGCAGGCATGCTGGGGACACGTGGGATCCGG
TGCCAGGGCGTGCCCTTGGGCTCCCCGGGCGCGTTTGGGCGGCCGCATCGAATTCTACCGGGTAGGGGAG
GCGCTTTTCCCAAGGCAGTCTGGAGCATGCGCTTTAGCAGCCCCGCTGGGCACTTGGCGCTACACAAGTG
GCCTCTGGCCTCGCACACATTCCACATCCTCCGGTAGGCGCCAACCGGCTCCGTTCTTTGGTGGCCCCTT
CGCGCCACCTTCTACTCCTCCCCTAGTCAGGAAGTTCCCCCCCGCCCCGCAGCTCGCGTCGTGCAGGACG
TGACAAATGGAAGTAGCACGTCTCACTAGTCTCGTGCAGATGGACAGCACCGCTGAGCAATGGAAGCGGG
TAGGCCTTTGGGGCAGCGGCCAATAGCAGCTTTGCTCCTTCGCTTTCTGGGCTCAGAGGCTGGGAAGGGG
TGGGTCCGGGGGCGGGCTCAGGGGCGGGCTCAGGGGCGGGGCGGGCGCCCGAAGGTCCTCCGGAGGCCCG
GCATTCTGCACGCTTCAAAAGCGCACGTCTGCCGCGCTGTTCTCCTCTTCCTCATCTCCGGGCCTTTCGA
CCTGCAATCGCCGCTAGCCGCCACCATGAAAAAGCCTGAACTCACCGCGACGTCTGTCGAGAAGTTTCTG
ATCGAAAAGTTCGACAGCGTCTCCGACCTGATGCAGCTCTCGGAGGGCGAAGAATCTCGTGCTTTCAGCT
TCGATGTAGGAGGGCGTGGATATGTCCTGCGGGTAAATAGCTGCGCCGATGGTTTCTACAAAGATCGTTA
TGTTTATCGGCACTTTGCATCGGCCGCGCTCCCGATTCCGGAAGTGCTTGACATTGGGGAATTCAGCGAG
AGCCTGACCTATTGCATCTCCCGCCGTGCACAGGGTGTCACGTTGCAAGACCTGCCTGAAACCGAACTGC
CCGCTGTTCTGCAGCCGGTCGCGGAGGCCATGGATGCGATCGCTGCGGCCGATCTTAGCCAGACGAGCGG
GTTCGGCCCATTCGGACCGCAAGGAATCGGTCAATACACTACATGGCGTGATTTCATATGCGCGATTGCT
GATCCCCATGTGTATCACTGGCAAACTGTGATGGACGACACCGTCAGTGTAAGTGCTAGCCCCTAGGCCT
GAATCGAAAAACCGCTCAGCGGCGCCCGCACCCAAACGAAAACACCCCCGGCCCAAGCGGACCGGGGGTG
TCGCGTGAAATGGATCAGTGAGCGTGGCCGTGGTGGTGGCCGTGGCCGTGCTCGTCCTCGTCGGCCGGCT
TGTCGACGACGGCGGTCTCCGTCGTCAGGATCATCCGGGCCACCGAGGCGGCGTTGAGAACAGCCGAGCG
GGTCACCTTGGCCGGATCGACGACGCCGGCGGAGACCAGATCACCGAACTCCAGCGTGGCGGCGTTGAAG
CCCTGCCCCTTGGGAAGTTCGGAGAGAGCTCGTCGACTGCAGAGGCCTGCATGCAAGCTTGGCGTAATCA
TGGTCATAGCTGTTTCCTTATCAGCTCACTCAAAGGCGGTAATACGGTTATCCACAGAATCAGGGGATAA
CGCAGGAAAGAACATGTGAGCAAAAGGCCAGCAAAAGGCCAGGAACCGTAAAAAGGCCGCGTTGCTGGCG
TTTTTCCATAGGCTCCGCCCCCCTGACGAGCATCACAAAAATCGACGCTCAAGTCAGAGGTGGCGAAACC
CGACAGGACTATAAAGATACCAGGCGTTTCCCCCTGGAAGCTCCCTCGTGCGCTCTCCTGTTCCGACCCT
GCCGCTTACCGGATACCTGTCCGCCTTTCTCCCTTCGGGAAGCGTGGCGCTTTCTCATAGCTCACGCTGT
AGGTATCTCAGTTCGGTGTAGGTCGTTCGCTCCAAGCTGGGCTGTGTGCACGAACCCCCCGTTCAGCCCG
ACCGCTGCGCCTTATCCGGTAACTATCGTCTTGAGTCCAACCCGGTAAGACACGACTTATCGCCACTGGC
AGCAGCCACTGGTAACAGGATTAGCAGAGCGAGGTATGTAGGCGGTGCTACAGAGTTCTTGAAGTGGTGG
CCTAACTACGGCTACACTAGAAGAACAGTATTTGGTATCTGCGCTCTGCTGAAGCCAGTTACCTTCGGAA
AAAGAGTTGGTAGCTCTTGATCCGGCAAACAAACCACCGCTGGTAGCGGTGGTTTTTTTGTTTGCAAGCA
GCAGATTACGCGCAGAAAAAAAGGATCTCAAGAAGATCCTTTGATCTTTTCTACGGGGTCTGACGCTCAG
TGGAACGAAAACTCACGTTAAGGGATTTTGGTCATGAGATTATCAAAAAGGATCTTCACCTAGATCCTTT
TAAATTAAAAATGAAGTTTTAAATCAATCTAAAGTATATATGAGTAAACTTGGTCTGACAGTTACCAATG
CTTAATCAGTGAGGCACCTATCTCAGCGATCTGTCTATTTCGTTCATCCATAGTTGCCTGACTCCCCGTC
GTGTAGATAACTACGATACGGGAGGGCTTACCATCTGGCCCCAGTGCTGCAATGATACCGCGAGACCCAC
GCTCACCGGCTCCAGATTTATCAGCAATAAACCAGCCAGCCGGAAGGGCCGAGCGCAGAAGTGGTCCTGC
AACTTTATCCGCCTCCATCCAGTCTATTAATTGTTGCCGGGAAGCTAGAGTAAGTAGTTCGCCAGTTAAT
AGTTTGCGC
